>Addgene plasmid #46076 | pEGFP-Map7-fulllength | depositor full sequence | sequence record 64892 | pEGFP-Map7-fulllength sequence 6968 bps
TAGTTATTAATAGTAATCAATTACGGGGTCATTAGTTCATAGCCCATATATGGAGTTCCGCGTTACATAA
CTTACGGTAAATGGCCCGCCTGGCTGACCGCCCAACGACCCCCGCCCATTGACGTCAATAATGACGTATG
TTCCCATAGTAACGCCAATAGGGACTTTCCATTGACGTCAATGGGTGGAGTATTTACGGTAAACTGCCCA
CTTGGCAGTACATCAAGTGTATCATATGCCAAGTACGCCCCCTATTGACGTCAATGACGGTAAATGGCCC
GCCTGGCATTATGCCCAGTACATGACCTTATGGGACTTTCCTACTTGGCAGTACATCTACGTATTAGTCA
TCGCTATTACCATGGTGATGCGGTTTTGGCAGTACATCAATGGGCGTGGATAGCGGTTTGACTCACGGGG
ATTTCCAAGTCTCCACCCCATTGACGTCAATGGGAGTTTGTTTTGGCACCAAAATCAACGGGACTTTCCA
AAATGTCGTAACAACTCCGCCCCATTGACGCAAATGGGCGGTAGGCGTGTACGGTGGGAGGTCTATATAA
GCAGAGCTGGTTTAGTGAACCGTCAGATCCGCTAGCGCTACCGGTCGCCACCATGGTGAGCAAGGGCGAG
GAGCTGTTCACCGGGGTGGTGCCCATCCTGGTCGAGCTGGACGGCGACGTAAACGGCCACAAGTTCAGCG
TGTCCGGCGAGGGCGAGGGCGATGCCACCTACGGCAAGCTGACCCTGAAGTTCATCTGCACCACCGGCAA
GCTGCCCGTGCCCTGGCCCACCCTCGTGACCACCCTGACCTACGGCGTGCAGTGCTTCAGCCGCTACCCC
GACCACATGAAGCAGCACGACTTCTTCAAGTCCGCCATGCCCGAAGGCTACGTCCAGGAGCGCACCATCT
TCTTCAAGGACGACGGCAACTACAAGACCCGCGCCGAGGTGAAGTTCGAGGGCGACACCCTGGTGAACCG
CATCGAGCTGAAGGGCATCGACTTCAAGGAGGACGGCAACATCCTGGGGCACAAGCTGGAGTACAACTAC
AACAGCCACAACGTCTATATCATGGCCGACAAGCAGAAGAACGGCATCAAGGTGAACTTCAAGATCCGCC
ACAACATCGAGGACGGCAGCGTGCAGCTCGCCGACCACTACCAGCAGAACACCCCCATCGGCGACGGCCC
CGTGCTGCTGCCCGACAACCACTACCTGAGCACCCAGTCCGCCCTGAGCAAAGACCCCAACGAGAAGCGC
GATCACATGGTCCTGCTGGAGTTCGTGACCGCCGCCGGGATCACTCTCGGCATGGACGAGCTGTACAAGT
CCGGACTCAGATCTCGAGCTCAAGCTTCGAATTCACTAGTGATTATGGCGGAGCAGGGAGCTGGCGGCGA
CGGCCACAGGGGCGGCGACGGCGCTACGCACAGCGACCCAGCGTCTGATGGCTATAAAGTACAAGAGAAG
AGAACTGCCCCCAGCCGCCCCACTTCTACAGTTTCAGGACAAACTAGCAACCACTCAGGAAACAAACCAG
ATCCCCCACCTGTGCTACGGGTTGATGACCGGCAGCGGCTAGCCAGAGAACGCCGAGAGGAACGAGAAAA
ACAGCTAGCTGCACGAGAAACCGTCTGGCTAGAGAGAGAAGAACGAGCCCGGCAGCACTATGAGAGACAT
CTGGAGGCGAGGAAGAAGAAGCTGGAGGACCAACGGCTGAAGGAGGAGCGGAGGAGGGCTGCGGTGGAGG
AGAAGCGGAGGCAGAGGCTGGAGGAGGACAAGGAGCGCCATGAAGCTGTTGTCCGACGGACGATGGAAAG
GAGCCAGAAGCCAAGGCAGAAGTCTAACCGCTGGTCCTGGGGAAGCCCTCTCCATGGGAGCTCGAGCATC
CACAGTGGAGATCCAGACAGGCGCTCAGTTTCCACCATGAATCTTTCGAAACATGTTGATCCTGTCATTA
GCAAGCGGCTCTCCTCCTCGTCTGCAACTTTGCTAAACTCTCCAGATAGAGCTCGCCGCCTGCAGCTCAG
CCCCTGGGAGAGCAGCGTTGTTAGCAGACTTCTGACGCCCACACATTCGTTCCTGGCCAGAAGCAAAAGC
ACGGCCGCCTTGTCTGGAGACACAGTTATCCCCATTTGTCCTCGTTCAGCATCTTGCAGCCCCATCATCA
TGCCCTTCAAAGCTGCACACTCTAGAAACCCAGTGGACCGACCAAAACTCTTTGTAACACCGCCTGAGGG
CTCTGCACGAAGGAGGACCATTCATGGACTAGCGAGCCATAAAAGAGAGCGAGAAAGAGAACACGTTCCC
TTCCACGTTTCCCCGGGCGCCCGCAGGACTCTGTCTCCATCTAATCTCAAAGCGAGGTCACCGGCTCCAG
CCCGCCTTTGGCTCCCATCCAAGTCCATGCCTCATCTGCCTGGTACTCCCCGGCCTGCATCCTCCTTGCC
TCCCGGCTCAGTCAGAGCTGCTTCCGCTCAGGCCCCCTCCTCCTCTCCTGGCAACATCCGGCCTGTCAAG
AGAGAAGTGAAAGTGGAGCCTGAGAAGAAAGACCCTTTACCCGCAGTAAAGAGCAGGGTGCCATTAGTGA
AGGTAGAGGAGGTCACAGTCGAAGAGGGGACACCCGTGAAGCCACCTGAGCCTGCTGCTCCAGCCTCGGC
CCCCATTGCAACCCCAGCCCCTGCTCCAGCTACGGACCCGGCCCCAGTCCCTGCACCATCATCCACTGTG
ACTGTCGGTGTAGTTCCTAAGACTTCTGCAGGCACCACCGACCCAGAGGAGGCTACGAGGTTGCTGGCTG
AGAAGAGGCGTCTAGCCAGAGAGCAGAGGGAGAAGGAGGAACGGGAGAGGAAGGAAAAGGAAGAGCTGGA
GAGACAAAAGATAGAGGAATTGGCCCGTAGGGTGGCTGAAGAGCGAAGTCGCAGGGAAGAAGAAGCCCGC
AGGCTGGAAGAGGAGCAGGCTCGAGAGAAAGAGGAGCTGGCGCTGCGTCTGGCTGAGGAGGAGCGGGAGC
GGTGGGAGAGGGAGGAGGTGGAGCGCGTGCAGAAGCAGAAAGAAGAAGAAGCCCGAGCCCGGGAGGAGGC
AGAGAGGGCTCGGCAGGAACGAGAGAAGCATTTCCAGAAAGAAGAGCAGGAACGGCTGGAGAGGAAGAAG
CGACTTGAAGAGATTATGAGAAGAACCAGGAGGACAGAGACCGCTGATAAGAAAACCACTGAGCAAAGAA
ATGGTGACATAGCCAAAGGAGTTCTCACTGGAGAGCCAGAAGTACCTGCACTGCCGTGTATGGCCTCTTC
AGGAAACGGAGAGTCTGCAGAGAGCCCACATGGAGTCGCTTTACAGCAATCAGAAGTGACCACAGAGAGT
TCTCCAGATTTGGAAAAACAGCCAAATGAAAACGGAATGTCCATACAAAATGAAAATTTTGAAGAAGTTA
TAAACTTACCTGTTGGATCAAAAGCGTCCAGATTAGATGTCACCAATGAGAACCCAGAAATTCCTTTGAA
ACCAATTTTGGCCTTTAATGATGAAGGGACACTTGGGCCCCTACCTCAGGTGGATGGTGTGCAGACACAA
CAGACCGCAGAAGTTAATCACTAGTGAATTCTGCAGTCGACGGTACCGCGGGCCCGGGATCCACCGGATC
TAGATAACTGATCATAATCAGCCATACCACATTTGTAGAGGTTTTACTTGCTTTAAAAAACCTCCCACAC
CTCCCCCTGAACCTGAAACATAAAATGAATGCAATTGTTGTTGTTAACTTGTTTATTGCAGCTTATAATG
GTTACAAATAAAGCAATAGCATCACAAATTTCACAAATAAAGCATTTTTTTCACTGCATTCTAGTTGTGG
TTTGTCCAAACTCATCAATGTATCTTAACGCGTAAATTGTAAGCGTTAATATTTTGTTAAAATTCGCGTT
AAATTTTTGTTAAATCAGCTCATTTTTTAACCAATAGGCCGAAATCGGCAAAATCCCTTATAAATCAAAA
GAATAGACCGAGATAGGGT
[37 nt withheld, positions 4010-4046]
AAAGAACGTGGACTCCAACGTCAAAGG
[49 nt withheld, positions 4074-4122]
T
[91 nt withheld, positions 4124-4214]
G
[124 nt withheld, positions 4216-4339]
CAGGTGGCACTTTTCGGGGAAATGTGCGCGGAACCCCTATTTGTTTATTTTTCTAAATACATTCAAATAT
GTATCCGCTCATGAGACAATAACCCTGATAAATGCTTCAATAATATTGAAAAAGGAAGAGTCCTGAGGCG
GAAAGAACCAGCTGTGGAATGTGTGTCAGTTAGGGTGTGGAAAGTCCCCAGGCTCCCCAGCAGGCAGAAG
TATGCAAAGCATGCATCTCAATTAGTCAGCAACCAGGTGTGGAAAGTCCCCAGGCTCCCCAGCAGGCAGA
AGTATGCAAAGCATGCATCTCAATTAGTCAGCAACCATAGTCCCGCCCCTAACTCCGCCCATCCCGCCCC
TAACTCCGCCCAGTTCCGCCCATTCTCCGCCCCATGGCTGACTAATTTTTTTTATTTATGCAGAGGCCGA
GGCCGCCTCGGCCTCTGAGCTATTCCAGAAGTAGTGAGGAGGCTTTTTTGGAGGCCTAGGCTTTTGCAAA
GATCGATCAAGAGACAGGATGAGGATCGTTTCGCATGATTGAACAAGATGGATTGCACGCAGGTTCTCCG
GCCGCTTGGGTGGAGAGGCTATTCGGCTATGACTGGGCACAACAGACAATCGGCTGCTCTGATGCCGCCG
TGTTCCGGCTGTCAGCGCAGGGGCGCCCGGTTCTTTTTGTCAAGACCGACCTGTCCGGTGCCCTGAATGA
ACTGCAAGACGAGGCAGCGCGGCTATCGTGGCTGGCCACGACGGGCGTTCCTTGCGCAGCTGTGCTCGAC
GTTGTCACTGAAGCGGGAAGGGACTGGCTGCTATTGGGCGAAGTGCCGGGGCAGGATCTCCTGTCATCTC
ACCTTGCTCCTGCCGAGAAAGTATCCATCATGGCTGATGCAATGCGGCGGCTGCATACGCTTGATCCGGC
TACCTGCCCATTCGACCACCAAGCGAAACATCGCATCGAGCGAGCACGTACTCGGATGGAAGCCGGTCTT
GTCGATCAGGATGATCTGGACGAAGAGCATCAGGGGCTCGCGCCAGCCGAACTGTTCGCCAGGCTCAAGG
CGAGCATGCCCGACGGCGAGGATCTCGTCGTGACCCATGGCGATGCCTGCTTGCCGAATATCATGGTGGA
AAATGGCCGCTTTTCTGGATTCATCGACTGTGGCCGGCTGGGTGTGGCGGACCGCTATCAGGACATAGCG
TTGGCTACCCGTGATATTGCTGAAGAGCTTGGCGGCGAATGGGCTGACCGCTTCCTCGTGCTTTACGGTA
TCGCCGCTCCCGATTCGCAGCGCATCGCCTTCTATCGCCTTCTTGACGAGTTCTTCTGAGCGGGACTCTG
GGGTTCGAAATGACCGACCAAGCGACGCCCAACCTGCCATCACGAGATTTCGATTCCACCGCCGCCTTCT
ATGAAAGGTTGGGCTTCGGAATCGTTTTCCGGGACGCCGGCTGGATGATCCTCCAGCGCGGGGATCTCAT
GCTGGAGTTCTTCGCCCACCCTAGGGGGAGGCTAACTGAAACACGGAAGGAGACAATACCGGAAGGAACC
CGCGCTATGACGGCAATAAAAAGACAGAATAAAACGCACGGTGTTGGGTCGTTTGTTCATAAACGCGGGG
TTCGGTCCCAGGGCTGGCACTCTGTCGATACCCCACCGAGACCCCATTGGGGCCAATACGCCCGCGTTTC
TTCCTTTTCCCCACCCCACCCCCCAAGTTCGGGTGAAGGCCCAGGGCTCGCAGCCAACGTCGGGGCGGCA
GGCCCTGCCATAGCCTCAGGTTACTCATATATACTTTAGATTGATTTAAAACTTCATTTTTAATTTAAAA
GGATCTAGGTGAAGATCCTTTTTGATAATCTCATGACCAAAATCCCTTAACGTGAGTTTTCGTTCCACTG
AGCGTCAGACCCCGTAGAAAAGATCAAAGGATCTTCTTGAGATCCTTTTTTTCTGCGCGTAATCTGCTGC
TTGCAAACAAAAAAACCACCGCTACCAGCGGTGGTTTGTTTGCCGGATCAAGAGCTACCAACTCTTTTTC
CGAAGGTAACTGGCTTCAGCAGAGCGCAGATACCAAATACTGTCCTTCTAGTGTAGCCGTAGTTAGGCCA
CCACTTCAAGAACTCTGTAGCACCGCCTACATACCTCGCTCTGCTAATCCTGTTACCAGTGGCTGCTGCC
AGTGGCGATAAGTCGTGTCTTACCGGGTTGGACTCAAGACGATAGTTACCGGATAAGGCGCAGCGGTCGG
GCTGAACGGGGGGTTCGTGCACACAGCCCAGCTTGGAGCGAACGACCTACACCGAACTGAGATACCTACA
GCGTGAGCTATGAGAAAGCGCCACGCTTCCCGAAGGGAGAAAGGCGGACAGGTATCCGGTAAGCGGCAGG
GTCGGAACAGGAGAGCGCACGAGGGAGCTTCCAGGGGGAAACGCCTGGTATCTTTATAGTCCTGTCGGGT
TTCGCCACCTCTGACTTGAGCGTCGATTTTTGTGATGCTCGTCAGGGGGGCGGAGCCTATGGAAAAACGC
CAGCAACGCGGCCTTTTTACGGTTCCTGGCCTTTTGCTGGCCTTTTGCTCACATGTTCTTTCCTGCGTTA
TCCCCTGATTCTGTGGATAACCGTATTACCGCCATGCAT
Features (pLannotate 1.2.2; 16 found; start..end, strand, type, name):
     61..364     +  enhancer       CMV enhancer: human cytomegalovirus immediate early enhancer
    365..568     +  promoter       CMV promoter: human cytomegalovirus (CMV) immediate early promoter
    613..1329    +  CDS            EGFP: EGFP is a basic (constitutively fluorescent) green fluorescent protein published in 1996, derived from Aequorea victoria. It is reported to be a rapidly-maturing weak dimer with moderate acid sensitivity.
   1330..1364    +  misc_feature   MCS (fragment): multiple cloning site
   1375..3585    +  CDS            Map7: MAP7_MOUSE - Also known as Mtap7. Experimental evidence at protein level: Swiss-Prot protein existence level 1. Microtubule-stabilizing protein that may play an important role during reorganization of microtubules during polarization and differentiation of epithelial cells. Associates with microtubules in a dynamic manner. May play a role in the formation of intercellular contacts. Colocalization with TRPV4 results in the redistribution of TRPV4 toward the membrane and may link cytoskeletal microfilaments. From Mus musculus (Mouse).
   3596..3632    +  misc_feature   MCS (fragment): multiple cloning site
   3649..3733    +  CDS            large T antigen (fragment): large T antigen from SV40 (simian virus 40)
   3756..3877    +  polyA_signal   SV40 poly(A) signal: SV40 polyadenylation signal
   3911..4339    -  rep_origin     f1 ori (sequence partly withheld): f1 bacteriophage origin of replication; arrow indicates direction of (+) strand synthesis
   4366..4470    +  promoter       AmpR promoter: bla
   4472..4829    +  promoter       SV40 promoter: SV40 enhancer and early promoter
   4864..5658    +  CDS            NeoR/KanR: aminoglycoside phosphotransferase from Tn5; aph(3')-II (or nptII); confers resistance to neomycin, kanamycin, and G418 (Geneticin®)
   5679..5831    +  CDS            ble (fragment): BLE_KLEPN - Experimental evidence at protein level: Swiss-Prot protein existence level 1. Binding protein with a strong affinity to the bleomycin family of antibiotics. Binds to CL990; an antimitotic-antibiotic compound. From Klebsiella pneumoniae.
   5890..5937    +  polyA_signal   HSV TK poly(A) signal: herpes simplex virus thymidine kinase polyadenylation signal (Cole and Stacy, 1985)
   6028..6044    -  polyA_signal   bGH poly(A) signal (fragment): bovine growth hormone polyadenylation signal
   6266..6854    +  rep_origin     ori: high-copy-number ColE1/pMB1/pBR322/pUC origin of replication
