[The description below was written by a language model from this plasmid's Addgene catalogue record and pLannotate feature annotations shown in this document.]
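Description:
pEGFP-Map7-fulllength is a mammalian expression plasmid of 6,968 bp built on the Clontech pEGFP backbone, designed to produce full-length mouse Map7 (also known as E-MAP-115 or Mtap7) fused at its N terminus to EGFP. The human cytomegalovirus immediate early enhancer and promoter drive transcription of the EGFP coding sequence. This is followed by a short remnant of the multiple cloning site and then the roughly 2.2 kb Map7 open reading frame, so the fluorescent protein and the microtubule-associated protein are arranged to be expressed as a single polypeptide. A second multiple cloning site fragment and the SV40 polyadenylation signal terminate the transcript. The short large T antigen fragment annotated just upstream of that signal is part of the SV40-derived terminator region rather than a functional gene.

The plasmid is propagated in E. coli at high copy from a ColE1/pUC-type origin, and an f1 origin is also present for single-stranded DNA production. Selection relies on one dual-purpose cassette: the Tn5 aminoglycoside phosphotransferase gene (NeoR/KanR) sits behind tandem bacterial (bla) and SV40 early promoters and ends with the HSV TK polyadenylation signal. This gives kanamycin resistance in bacteria and G418 resistance in transfected mammalian cells. The small ble and bGH poly(A) fragments flagged in the annotation appear to be partial matches with no evident functional role.

Map7 is annotated as a microtubule-stabilizing protein that associates dynamically with microtubules. The construct therefore suits live or fixed imaging of Map7 localization and overexpression experiments in cultured cells. It comes from a study of MAP- and kinesin-dependent nuclear positioning in skeletal muscle.
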