Addgene plasmid #46076: pEGFP-Map7-fulllength
Depositing lab: Edgar Gomes. Depositing organization: INSERM, ADR Paris VI, St-Antoine. Publication: MAP and kinesin-dependent nuclear positioning is required for skeletal muscle function. Metzger T, Gache V, Xu M, Cadot B, Folker ES, Richardson BE, Gomes ER, Baylies MK. Nature. 2012 Mar 18;484(7392):120-4. doi: 10.1038/nature10914. PubMed 22425998.
Backbone
  Vector backbone: pEGFP
  Backbone manufacturer: Clontech
  Total vector size (bp): 6968
  Vector type: Mammalian Expression
  Selectable markers: Neomycin (select with G418)
Growth in bacteria
  Bacterial resistance: Kanamycin, 50 μg/mL
  Growth temperature: 37°C
  Growth strain: DH5alpha
  Copy number: High Copy
Gene/Insert
  Gene/Insert name: Map7-fulllength
  Species: M. musculus (mouse)
  Insert size (bp): 2220
  GenBank ID: BC052637.1
  Entrez Gene: Map7 (a.k.a. E-MAP-115, MAP-7, Mtap7, mshi, mste, ste)
  Tag / fusion protein: GFP (N terminal on insert)
Terms and licenses: Academic/Nonprofit Terms; Industry Terms: Not Available to Industry
How to cite: pEGFP-Map7-fulllength was a gift from Edgar Gomes (Addgene plasmid # 46076 ; http://n2t.net/addgene:46076 ; RRID:Addgene_46076)
