>Addgene plasmid #46076 | pEGFP-Map7-fulllength | addgene partial sequence | sequence record 66401 | EGFP_C
AGTCCGGACTCAGATCTCGAGCTCAAGCTTCGAATTCACTAGTGATTATGGCGGAGCAGGGAGCTGGCGG
CGACGGCCACAGGGGCGGCGACGGCGCTACGCACAGCGACCCAGCGTCTGATGGCTATAAAGTACAAGAG
AAGAGAACTGCCCCCAGCCGCCCCACTTCTACAGTTTCAGGACAAACTAGCAACCACTCAGGAAACAAAC
CAGATCCCCCACCTGTGCTACGGGTTGATGACCGGCAGCGGCTAGCCAGAGAACGCCGAGAGGAACGAGA
AAAACAGCTAGCTGCACGAGAAACCGTCTGGCTAGAGAGAGAAGAACGAGCCCGGCAGCACTATGAGAGA
CATCTGGAGGCGAGGAAGAAGAAGCTGGAGGACCAACGGCTGAAGGAGGAGCGGAGGAGGGCTGCGGTGG
AGGAGAAGCGGAGGCAGAGGCTGGAGGAGGACAAGGAGCGCCATGAAGCTGTTGTCCGACGGACGATGGA
AAGGAGCCAGAAGCCAAGGCAGAAGTCTAACCGCTGGTCCTGGGGAAGCCCTCTCCATGGGAGCTCGAGC
ATCCACAGTGGAGATCCAGACAGGCGCTCAGTTTCCACCATGAATCTTTCGAAACATGTTGATCCTGTCA
TTAGCAAGCGGCTCTCCTCCTCGTCTGCAACTTTGCTAAACTCTCCAGATAGAGCTCGCCGCCTGCAGCT
CAGCCCCTGGGAGAGCAGCGTTGTTAGCAGACTTCTGACGCCCACACATTCGTTCCTGGCCAGAAGCAAA
AGCACGGCCGCCTTGTCTGGAGACACAGTT
