>Addgene plasmid #46076 | pEGFP-Map7-fulllength | addgene partial sequence | sequence record 66426 | SV40pA-R 5'-GAAATTTGTGATGCTATTGC-3'
GTTAACAACAACAATTGCATTCATTTTATGTTTCAGGTTCAGGGGGAGGTGTGGGAGGTTTTTTAAAGCA
AGTAAAACCTCTACAAATGTGGTATGGCTGATTATGATCAGTTATCTAGATCCGGTGGATCCCGGGCCCG
CGGTACCGTCGACTGCAGAATTCACTAGTGATTAACTTCTGCGGTCTGTTGTGTCTGCACACCATCCACC
TGAGGTAGGGGCCCAAGTGTCCCTTCATCATTAAAGGCCAAAATTGGTTTCAAAGGAATTTCTGGGTTCT
CATTGGTGACATCTAATCTGGACGCTTTTGATCCAACAGGTAAGTTTATAACTTCTTCAAAATTTTCATT
TTGTATGGACATTCCGTTTTCATTTGGCTGTTTTTCCAAATCTGGAGAACTCTCTGTGGTCACTTCTGAT
TGCTGTAAAGCGACTCCATGTGGGCTCTCTGCAGACTCTCCGTTTCCTGAAGAGGCCATACACGGCAGTG
CAGGTACTTCTGGCTCTCCAGTGAGAACTCCTTTGGCTATGTCACCATTTCTTTGCTCAGTGGTTTTCTT
ATCAGCGGTCTCTGTCCTCCTGGTTCTTCTCATAATCTCTTCAAGTCGCTTCTTCCTCTCCAGCCGTTCC
TGCTCTTCTTTCTGGAAATGCTTCTCTCGTTCCTGCCGAGCCCTCTCTGCCTCCTCCCGGGCTCGGGCTT
CTTCTTCTTTCTGCTTCTGCACGCGCTCCACCTCCTCCCTCTCCCACCGCTCCCGCTCCTCCTCAGCCAG
ACGCAGCGCCAGCTCCTCTTTCTCTCGAGCCTGCTCCTCTTCCAGCCTGCGGGCTTCTTCTTCCCTGCGA
CTTC
